>Addgene plasmid #27556 | pCLXSN-HA-CYLD | addgene partial sequence | sequence record 36723 | pLXSN-5
CTCTCCTTTTCGCCCTCACTCCTTCTCTGGCGCCGGAATTCAGATCTGGTACCACGCGTACCATGGATAT
CTATCCATATGACGTTCCAGATTATGCTGCTCAGATCGATACAATGAGTTCAGGCTTATGGAGCCAAGAA
AAAGTCACTTCACCCTACTGGGAAGAGCGGATTTTTTACTTGCTTCTTCAGGAATGCAGCGTTACAGACA
AACAAACACAAAAGCTCCTTAAAGTACCGAAGGGAAGTATAGGACAGTATATTCAAGATCGTTCTGTGGG
GCATTCAAGGATTCCTTCTGCAAAAGGCAAGAAAAATCAGATTGGATTAAAAATTCTAGAGCAACCTCAT
GCAGTTCTCTTTGTTGATGAAAAGGATGTTGTAGAGATAAATGAAAAGTTCACAGAGTTACTTTTGGCAA
TTACCAATTGTGAGGAGAGGTTCAGCCTGTTTAAAAACAGAAACAGACTAAGTAAAGGCCTCCAAATAGA
CGTGGGCTGTCCTGTGAAAGTACAGCTGAGATCTGGGGAAGAAAAATTTCCTGGAGTTGTACGCTTCAGA
GGACCCCTGTTAGCAGAGGGGACAGTCTCCGGAATATTCTTTGGAGTTGAATTGCTGGAAGAAGGTCGTG
GTCAAGGTTTCACTGACAGGGTGTACCAAGGGAAACAGCTTTTTCAGTGTGATGAAGATTGTGGCGTGTT
TGTTGCATTGGACAAGCTAGAACTCATAGAAGATGATGACACTGCATTGGAAAGTGATTACGCAGGTCCT
GGGGACACAATGCAGGTCGAACTTCCTCCTTTGGAAATAAACTCCAGAGTTTCTTTGAAGGTTGGAGAAA
CAATAGAATCTGGAACAGTTATATTCTGTGATGTTTTGCCAGGAAAAAGAAAGCTTAGGATATTTTGTGG
GC
