[The description below was written by a language model from this plasmid's Addgene catalogue record.]
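Description:
pCLXSN-HA-CYLD is a retroviral mammalian expression plasmid built on the pCLXSN backbone (about 7.8 kb without insert), a member of the pCL/LXSN family of Moloney-type retroviral transfer vectors. It is maintained in E. coli as a high-copy plasmid under ampicillin selection. No feature table accompanies the record, so the promoter driving the insert, the LTR arrangement, the packaging signal and any mammalian selection marker are not stated explicitly. LXSN-type vectors generally express the cloned gene from the 5′ LTR and carry an SV40 promoter-driven neomycin resistance cassette for G418 selection of transduced cells, but this should be confirmed against the sequence.

The insert is human CYLD, the cylindromatosis tumour suppressor, a deubiquitinating enzyme that acts as a negative regulator of NF-κB and related signalling pathways. It was cloned by restriction enzyme methods and carries an N-terminal HA epitope tag, which allows detection and immunoprecipitation of the expressed protein with anti-HA antibodies. The coding sequence contains two amino-acid substitutions relative to the reference, R156G and G179R. The depositor notes that this is the exact plasmid, mutations included, that was used in the associated study; the record does not say whether the changes have any functional effect.

The construct can be transfected directly for transient expression or co-transfected with packaging functions to produce retrovirus for stable delivery of HA-CYLD into mammalian cells. The associated work examined regulation of CYLD by IKKγ-dependent phosphorylation, so its typical applications are studies of CYLD modification, interactions and deubiquitinase function in signalling.
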