Addgene plasmid #27556: pCLXSN-HA-CYLD
Depositing lab: Shao-Cong Sun. Depositing organization: Pennsylvania State University, College of Medicine. Publication: Regulation of the deubiquitinating enzyme CYLD by IkappaB kinase gamma-dependent phosphorylation. Reiley W, Zhang M, Wu X, Granger E, Sun SC. Mol Cell Biol. 2005 May . 25(10):3886-95. 10.1128/MCB.25.10.3886-3895.2005 PubMed 15870263.
Backbone
  Vector backbone: pCLXSN
  Backbone manufacturer: Addgene Plasmid 12343 (Dr. Inder Verma)
  Backbone size w/o insert (bp): 7807
  Vector type: Mammalian Expression, Retroviral
Growth in bacteria
  Bacterial resistance: Ampicillin, 100 μg/mL
  Growth temperature: 37°C
  Growth strain: DH5alpha
  Copy number: High Copy
Gene/Insert
  Gene/Insert name: CYLD
  Species: H. sapiens (human)
  Mutation: R156G and G179R
  Entrez Gene: CYLD (a.k.a. BRSS, CDMT, CYLD1, CYLDI, EAC, FTDALS8, MFT, MFT1, SBS, TEM, USPL2)
  Tag / fusion protein: HA (N terminal on insert)
  Cloning method: Restriction Enzyme
  Sequencing primers: 5′ pLXSN 5'
Resource information
  A portion of this plasmid was derived from a plasmid made by: PCLXSN-based plasmids were constructed using the pCLXSN vector obtained from Dr. Inder Verma (do not remember if there is MTA)
Terms and licenses: Academic/Nonprofit Terms; Industry Terms: Not Available to Industry
Depositor comments: Please note that this is the exact plasmid (including mutations) used in the associated publication listed below.
How to cite: pCLXSN-HA-CYLD was a gift from Shao-Cong Sun (Addgene plasmid # 27556 ; http://n2t.net/addgene:27556 ; RRID:Addgene_27556)
